Addgene plasmid #89708: GST-PglF130
Purpose: Expresses truncated PglF from C. jejuni with N-terminal GST tag
Depositing lab: Barbara Imperiali. Depositing organization: Massachusetts Institute of Technology. Publication: Chemoenzymatic Synthesis and Applications of Prokaryote-Specific UDP-Sugars. Zamora CY, Schocker NS, Chang MM, Imperiali B. Methods Enzymol. 2017;597:145-186. doi: 10.1016/bs.mie.2017.06.003. Epub 2017 Jul 5. PubMed 28935101.
Backbone
  Vector backbone: pGEX4T-2
  Backbone manufacturer: GE Healthcare Life Sciences
  Backbone size w/o insert (bp): 4900
  Total vector size (bp): 6300
  Vector type: Bacterial Expression
Growth in bacteria
  Bacterial resistance: Ampicillin, 100 μg/mL
  Growth temperature: 37°C
  Growth strain: DH5alpha
  Copy number: Unknown
Gene/Insert
  Gene/Insert name: pglF
  Species: Campylobacter jejuni
  Insert size (bp): 1386
  Mutation: residues 1-129 of putative transmembrane domain have been deleted
  GenBank ID: 905411
  Tag / fusion protein: GST (N terminal on backbone)
  Cloning method: Restriction Enzyme; 5′ cloning site BamHI (unknown if destroyed); 3′ cloning site XhoI (unknown if destroyed)
  Sequencing primers: 5′ CGCGGATCCATGCTTGTGGATTTTAAACCTTC; 3′ CGGCTCGAGTCAGTGATGATGATGATGATGATGGTGTACACCTTCTTTATTGTGTTTAAATTC
Terms and licenses: Academic/Nonprofit Terms; Industry Terms: Not Available to Industry
How to cite: GST-PglF130 was a gift from Barbara Imperiali (Addgene plasmid # 89708 ; http://n2t.net/addgene:89708 ; RRID:Addgene_89708)
