[The description below was written by a language model from this plasmid's Addgene catalogue record and pLannotate feature annotations shown in this document.]
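Description:
GST-PglF130 is a bacterial expression plasmid built on the pGEX4T-2 backbone for producing a soluble, truncated form of the Campylobacter jejuni enzyme PglF in E. coli. The plasmid is about 6.3 kb. It replicates from a ColE1/pMB1-type origin and is selected with ampicillin through the β-lactamase (AmpR) gene. Short fragments of rop and the pBR322 bom region, a lacZα segment with its lac promoter and operator, and a small piece of E. coli yciV are annotated as well. These appear to be backbone remnants with no apparent role in the expression cassette.

Expression is driven by the strong hybrid tac promoter followed by a lac operator. The plasmid also carries its own lacI gene, so transcription is repressed until it is induced with IPTG. The open reading frame begins with Schistosoma japonicum glutathione S-transferase, which serves as an N-terminal tag for affinity purification on glutathione resin. The pglF fragment of roughly 1.4 kb was cloned between BamHI and XhoI and follows GST after a short linker. Residues 1–129, the putative transmembrane domain, have been deleted, presumably to make the protein easier to express and purify. The cloning primer listed in the record suggests a C-terminal polyhistidine tag may also be present, although it is neither annotated in the feature table nor listed as a tag.

PglF is a C6 dehydratase that converts UDP-N-acetylglucosamine to a UDP-4-keto sugar. This is the first step of bacillosamine biosynthesis in the N-linked protein glycosylation pathway. The associated publication indicates the recombinant enzyme is used for chemoenzymatic synthesis of prokaryote-specific UDP-sugars.
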