Features (pLannotate 1.2.2; 17 found; start..end, strand, type, name):
      1..29      +  promoter       tac promoter: strong E. coli promoter; hybrid between the trp and lac UV5 promoters
     37..53      +  protein_bind   lac operator: The lac repressor binds to the lac operator to inhibit transcription in E. coli. This inhibition can be relieved by adding lactose or isopropyl-β-D-thiogalactopyranoside (IPTG). lac repressor encoded by lacI
     76..729     +  CDS            GST26_SCHJA: Experimental evidence at protein level: Swiss-Prot protein existence level 1. GST isoenzymes appear to play a central role in the parasite detoxification system. Other functions are also suspected including a role in increasing the solubility of haematin in the parasite gut. From Schistosoma japonicum (Blood fluke).
    754..2136    +  CDS            pglF (fragment): PGLF_CAMJE - Experimental evidence at protein level: Swiss-Prot protein existence level 1. C6 dehydratase involved in the bacillosamine biosynthesis pathway by generating UDP-2-acetamido-2,6-dideoxy-alpha-D-xylo-4- hexulose from UDP-N-acetyl-alpha-D-glucosamine. Involved in the N- linked protein glycosylation pathway. From Campylobacter jejuni subsp. jejuni serotype O:2 (strain ATCC 700819 / NCTC 11168).
   2169..2208    +  CDS            rop (fragment): Rop protein, which maintains plasmids at low copy number; rop
   2310..2350    +  misc_feature   bom (fragment): basis of mobility region from pBR322
   2455..2559    +  promoter       AmpR promoter: bla
   2560..3420    +  CDS            AmpR: β-lactamase; bla; confers resistance to ampicillin, carbenicillin, and related antibiotics
   3591..4179    +  rep_origin     ori: high-copy-number ColE1/pMB1/pBR322/pUC origin of replication
   4365..4416    -  misc_feature   bom (fragment): basis of mobility region from pBR322
   4423..4500    +  promoter       lacI promoter: lacI
   4501..5583    +  CDS            lacI: lac repressor; lacI; The lac repressor binds to the lac operator to inhibit transcription in E. coli. This inhibition can be relieved by adding lactose or isopropyl-β-D-thiogalactopyranoside (IPTG).
   5596..5617    +  protein_bind   CAP binding site: CAP binding activates transcription in the presence of cAMP. E. coli catabolite activator protein
   5632..5662    +  promoter       lac promoter: promoter for the E. coli lac operon
   5670..5686    +  protein_bind   lac operator: The lac repressor binds to the lac operator to inhibit transcription in E. coli. This inhibition can be relieved by adding lactose or isopropyl-β-D-thiogalactopyranoside (IPTG). lac repressor encoded by lacI
   5706..5879    +  CDS            lacZα: LacZα fragment of β-galactosidase; lacZ fragment
   6143..6259    -  CDS            yciV (fragment): RNAAM_ECOLI - Also known as trpH From Escherichia coli (strain K12).
>Addgene plasmid #89708 | GST-PglF130 | addgene full sequence | sequence record 205287 | Addgene NGS Result
TTGACAATTAATCATCGGCTCGTATAATGTGTGGAATTGTGAGCGGATAACAATTTCACACAGGAAACAG
TATTCATGTCCCCTATACTAGGTTATTGGAAAATTAAGGGCCTTGTGCAACCCACTCGACTTCTTTTGGA
ATATCTTGAAGAAAAATATGAAGAGCATTTGTATGAGCGCGATGAAGGTGATAAATGGCGAAACAAAAAG
TTTGAATTGGGTTTGGAGTTTCCCAATCTTCCTTATTATATTGATGGTGATGTTAAATTAACACAGTCTA
TGGCCATCATACGTTATATAGCTGACAAGCACAACATGTTGGGTGGTTGTCCAAAAGAGCGTGCAGAGAT
TTCAATGCTTGAAGGAGCGGTTTTGGATATTAGATACGGTGTTTCGAGAATTGCATATAGTAAAGACTTT
GAAACTCTCAAAGTTGATTTTCTTAGCAAGCTACCTGAAATGCTGAAAATGTTCGAAGATCGTTTATGTC
ATAAAACATATTTAAATGGTGATCATGTAACCCATCCTGACTTCATGTTGTATGACGCTCTTGATGTTGT
TTTATACATGGACCCAATGTGCCTGGATGCGTTCCCAAAATTAGTTTGTTTTAAAAAACGTATTGAAGCT
ATCCCACAAATTGATAAGTACTTGAAATCCAGCAAGTATATAGCATGGCCTTTGCAGGGCTGGCAAGCCA
CGTTTGGTGGTGGCGACCATCCTCCAAAATCGGATCTGGTTCCGCGTGGATCCATGCTTGTGGATTTTAA
ACCTTCTAGAATGAAAGAAGAAGAAACTCCTTGTATTGTAGTAGGGGCAACTTCTAAGGCTTTGCATTTG
TTAAAAGGTGCAAAAGAAGGTTCTTTAGGGCTTTTTCCTGTAGGCGTAGTTGATGCGAGAAAAGAGCTTA
TAGGGACTTATTGTGATAAATTTATTGTAGAAGAAAAAGAAAAAATAAAATCTTATGTAGAACAAGGGGT
AAAAACTGCCATTATTGCTTTAAGACTTGAACAAGAAGAGCTTAAAAAACTTTTTGAAGAACTTGTAGCT
TATGGTATTTGCGATGTAAAAATATTTTCTTTTACAAGAAACGAAGCAAGAGATATCAGTATAGAAGACT
TGCTTGCTAGAAAACCAAAAGATTTAGATGATAGTGCTGTGGCGGCTTTTTTAAAAGATAAGGTAGTTTT
GGTAAGTGGAGCAGGTGGAACTATAGGCAGTGAACTTTGTAAGCAATGTATTAAATTTGGTGCTAAGCAT
CTTATCATGGTTGATCATAGTGAGTATAATCTTTATAAGATCAATGATGATTTAAATTTATATAAAGAAA
AAATTACTCCTATTTTACTGAGTATTTTAGATAAGCAAAGTTTAGATGAGGTATTAAAAACTTATAAACC
CGAGCTTATTTTACATGCAGCCGCTTATAAACATGTGCCTCTTTGCGAACAAAATCCACATTCAGCAGTA
ATCAATAATATTTTAGGAACTAAAATTTTATGCGACAGTGCTAAAGAAAACAAAGTAGCTAAATTTGTGA
TGATAAGTACAGATAAAGCAGTACGACCAACAAATATTATGGGTTGCACTAAGAGAGTTTGCGAGCTTTA
TACTTTAAGTATGAGTGATGAAAATTTTGAAGTTGCTTGTGTGCGTTTTGGTAATGTTTTAGGTTCTAGT
GGTAGTGTGATACCGAAATTTAAAGCACAAATTGCCAATAATGAGCCTTTAACTTTAACGCACCCTGATA
TAGTGCGTTATTTTATGCTTGTGGCTGAGGCAGTGCAACTTGTTTTACAAGCTGGAGCTATCGCAAAAGG
GGGAGAACTTTTTGTTTTGGATATGGGTAAGCCTGTGAAAATCATAGATTTAGCTAAAAAAATGCTTTTA
CTTTCTAATCGCAATGATTTAGAAATTAAAATCACAGGCTTAAGAAAAGGTGAGAAGCTTTATGAAGAGC
TTTTGATTGATGAAAATGATGCTAAAACACAATATGAGAGTATTTTTGTAGCAAAGAATGAGAAGGTTGA
CCTTGATTGGCTTAATAAAGAGATAGAAAATTTACAAATATGTGAAGATATTTCAGAGGCTTTATTAAAG
ATTGTACCTGAATTTAAACACAATAAAGAAGGTGTACTCGAGCGGCCGCATCGTGACTGACTGACGATCT
GCCTCGCGCGTTTCGGTGATGACGGTGAAAACCTCTGACACATGCAGCTCCCGGAGACGGTCACAGCTTG
TCTGTAAGCGGATGCCGGGAGCAGACAAGCCCGTCAGGGCGCGTCAGCGGGTGTTGGCGGGTGTCGGGGC
GCAGCCATGACCCAGTCACGTAGCGATAGCGGAGTGTATAATTCTTGAAGACGAAAGGGCCTCGTGATAC
GCCTATTTTTATAGGTTAATGTCATGATAATAATGGTTTCTTAGACGTCAGGTGGCACTTTTCGGGGAAA
TGTGCGCGGAACCCCTATTTGTTTATTTTTCTAAATACATTCAAATATGTATCCGCTCATGAGACAATAA
CCCTGATAAATGCTTCAATAATATTGAAAAAGGAAGAGTATGAGTATTCAACATTTCCGTGTCGCCCTTA
TTCCCTTTTTTGCGGCATTTTGCCTTCCTGTTTTTGCTCACCCAGAAACGCTGGTGAAAGTAAAAGATGC
TGAAGATCAGTTGGGTGCACGAGTGGGTTACATCGAACTGGATCTCAACAGCGGTAAGATCCTTGAGAGT
TTTCGCCCCGAAGAACGTTTTCCAATGATGAGCACTTTTAAAGTTCTGCTATGTGGCGCGGTATTATCCC
GTGTTGACGCCGGGCAAGAGCAACTCGGTCGCCGCATACACTATTCTCAGAATGACTTGGTTGAGTACTC
ACCAGTCACAGAAAAGCATCTTACGGATGGCATGACAGTAAGAGAATTATGCAGTGCTGCCATAACCATG
AGTGATAACACTGCGGCCAACTTACTTCTGACAACGATCGGAGGACCGAAGGAGCTAACCGCTTTTTTGC
ACAACATGGGGGATCATGTAACTCGCCTTGATCGTTGGGAACCGGAGCTGAATGAAGCCATACCAAACGA
CGAGCGTGACACCACGATGCCTGCAGCAATGGCAACAACGTTGCGCAAACTATTAACTGGCGAACTACTT
ACTCTAGCTTCCCGGCAACAATTAATAGACTGGATGGAGGCGGATAAAGTTGCAGGACCACTTCTGCGCT
CGGCCCTTCCGGCTGGCTGGTTTATTGCTGATAAATCTGGAGCCGGTGAGCGTGGGTCTCGCGGTATCAT
TGCAGCACTGGGGCCAGATGGTAAGCCCTCCCGTATCGTAGTTATCTACACGACGGGGAGTCAGGCAACT
ATGGATGAACGAAATAGACAGATCGCTGAGATAGGTGCCTCACTGATTAAGCATTGGTAACTGTCAGACC
AAGTTTACTCATATATACTTTAGATTGATTTAAAACTTCATTTTTAATTTAAAAGGATCTAGGTGAAGAT
CCTTTTTGATAATCTCATGACCAAAATCCCTTAACGTGAGTTTTCGTTCCACTGAGCGTCAGACCCCGTA
GAAAAGATCAAAGGATCTTCTTGAGATCCTTTTTTTCTGCGCGTAATCTGCTGCTTGCAAACAAAAAAAC
CACCGCTACCAGCGGTGGTTTGTTTGCCGGATCAAGAGCTACCAACTCTTTTTCCGAAGGTAACTGGCTT
CAGCAGAGCGCAGATACCAAATACTGTCCTTCTAGTGTAGCCGTAGTTAGGCCACCACTTCAAGAACTCT
GTAGCACCGCCTACATACCTCGCTCTGCTAATCCTGTTACCAGTGGCTGCTGCCAGTGGCGATAAGTCGT
GTCTTACCGGGTTGGACTCAAGACGATAGTTACCGGATAAGGCGCAGCGGTCGGGCTGAACGGGGGGTTC
GTGCACACAGCCCAGCTTGGAGCGAACGACCTACACCGAACTGAGATACCTACAGCGTGAGCTATGAGAA
AGCGCCACGCTTCCCGAAGGGAGAAAGGCGGACAGGTATCCGGTAAGCGGCAGGGTCGGAACAGGAGAGC
GCACGAGGGAGCTTCCAGGGGGAAACGCCTGGTATCTTTATAGTCCTGTCGGGTTTCGCCACCTCTGACT
TGAGCGTCGATTTTTGTGATGCTCGTCAGGGGGGCGGAGCCTATGGAAAAACGCCAGCAACGCGGCCTTT
TTACGGTTCCTGGCCTTTTGCTGGCCTTTTGCTCACATGTTCTTTCCTGCGTTATCCCCTGATTCTGTGG
ATAACCGTATTACCGCCTTTGAGTGAGCTGATACCGCTCGCCGCAGCCGAACGACCGAGCGCAGCGAGTC
AGTGAGCGAGGAAGCGGAAGAGCGCCTGATGCGGTATTTTCTCCTTACGCATCTGTGCGGTATTTCACAC
CGCATAAATTCCGACACCATCGAATGGCGCAAAACCTTTCGCGGTATGGCATGATAGCGCCCGGAAGAGA
GTCAATTCAGGGTGGTGAATGTGAAACCAGTAACGTTATACGATGTCGCAGAGTATGCCGGTGTCTCTTA
TCAGACCGTTTCCCGCGTGGTGAACCAGGCCAGCCACGTTTCTGCGAAAACGCGGGAAAAAGTGGAAGCG
GCGATGGCGGAGCTGAATTACATTCCCAACCGCGTGGCACAACAACTGGCGGGCAAACAGTCGTTGCTGA
TTGGCGTTGCCACCTCCAGTCTGGCCCTGCACGCGCCGTCGCAAATTGTCGCGGCGATTAAATCTCGCGC
CGATCAACTGGGTGCCAGCGTGGTGGTGTCGATGGTAGAACGAAGCGGCGTCGAAGCCTGTAAAGCGGCG
GTGCACAATCTTCTCGCGCAACGCGTCAGTGGGCTGATCATTAACTATCCGCTGGATGACCAGGATGCCA
TTGCTGTGGAAGCTGCCTGCACTAATGTTCCGGCGTTATTTCTTGATGTCTCTGACCAGACACCCATCAA
CAGTATTATTTTCTCCCATGAAGACGGTACGCGACTGGGCGTGGAGCATCTGGTCGCATTGGGTCACCAG
CAAATCGCGCTGTTAGCGGGCCCATTAAGTTCTGTCTCGGCGCGTCTGCGTCTGGCTGGCTGGCATAAAT
ATCTCACTCGCAATCAAATTCAGCCGATAGCGGAACGGGAAGGCGACTGGAGTGCCATGTCCGGTTTTCA
ACAAACCATGCAAATGCTGAATGAGGGCATCGTTCCCACTGCGATGCTGGTTGCCAACGATCAGATGGCG
CTGGGCGCAATGCGCGCCATTACCGAGTCCGGGCTGCGCGTTGGTGCGGATATCTCGGTAGTGGGATACG
ACGATACCGAAGACAGCTCATGTTATATCCCGCCGTTAACCACCATCAAACAGGATTTTCGCCTGCTGGG
GCAAACCAGCGTGGACCGCTTGCTGCAACTCTCTCAGGGCCAGGCGGTGAAGGGCAATCAGCTGTTGCCC
GTCTCACTGGTGAAAAGAAAAACCACCCTGGCGCCCAATACGCAAACCGCCTCTCCCCGCGCGTTGGCCG
ATTCATTAATGCAGCTGGCACGACAGGTTTCCCGACTGGAAAGCGGGCAGTGAGCGCAACGCAATTAATG
TAAGTTAGCTCACTCATTAGGCACCCCAGGCTTTACACTTTATGCTTCCGGCTCGTATGTTGTGTGGAAT
TGTGAGCGGATAACAATTTCACACAGGAAACAGCTATGACCATGATTACGGATTCACTGGCCGTCGTTTT
ACAACGTCGTGACTGGGAAAACCCTGGCGTTACCCAACTTAATCGCCTTGCAGCACATCCCCCTTTCGCC
AGCTGGCGTAATAGCGAAGAGGCCCGCACCGATCGCCCTTCCCAACAGTTGCGCAGCCTGAATGGCGAAT
GGCGCTTTGCCTGGTTTCCGGCACCAGAAGCGGTGCCGGAAAGCTGGCTGGAGTGCGATCTTCCTGAGGC
CGATACTGTCGTCGTCCCCTCAAACTGGCAGATGCACGGTTACGATGCGCCCATCTACACCAACGTGACC
TATCCCATTACGGTCAATCCGCCGTTTGTTCCCACGGAGAATCCGACGGGTTGTTACTCGCTCACATTTA
ATGTTGATGAAAGCTGGCTACAGGAAGGCCAGACGCGAATTATTTTTGATGGCGTTGGAATTAGCTTATC
GACTGCACGGTGCACCAATGCTTCTGGCGTCAGGCAGCCATCGGAAGCTGTGGTATGGCTGTGCAGGTCG
TAAATCACTGCATAATTCGTGTCGCTCAAGGCGCACTCCCGTTCTGGATAATGTTTTTTGCGCCGACATC
ATAACGGTTCTGGCAAATATTCTGAAATGAGCTG
